>Addgene plasmid #26117 | pNIC-CH | depositor full sequence | sequence record 12262 | Author sequence
AGGTTGAGGCCGTTGAGCACCGCCGCCGCAAGGAATGGTGCATGCAAGGAGATGGCGCCCAACAGTCCCC
CGGCCACGGGGCCTGCCACCATACCCACGCCGAAACAAGCGCTCATGAGCCCGAAGTGGCGAGCCCGATC
TTCCCCATCGGTGATGTCGGCGATATAGGCGCCAGCAACCGCACCTGTGGCGCCGGTGATGCCGGCCACG
ATGCGTCCGGCGTAGAGGATCGAGATCTCGATCCCGCGAAATTAATACGACTCACTATAGGGGAATTGTG
AGCGGATAACAATTCCCCTCTAGAAATAATTTTGTTTAACCTTAAGAAGGAGATATACTATGCAGGTCGT
TCACTATTATTTAGTGAAATGAGATATTATGATATTTTCTGAATTGTGATTAAAAAGGCAACTTTATGCC
CATGCAACAGAAACTATAAAAAATACAGAGAATGAAAAGAAACAGATAGATTTTTTAGTTCTTTAGGCCC
GTAGTCTGCAAATCCTTTTATGATTTTCTATCAAACAAAAGAGGAAAATAGACCAGTTGCAATCCAAACG
AGAGTCTAATAGAATGAGGTCGAAAAGTAAATCGCGCGGGTTTGTTACTGATAAAGCAGGCAAGACCTAA
AATGTGTAAAGGGCAAAGTGTATACTTTGGCGTCACCCCTTACATATTTTAGGTCTTTTTTTATTGTGCG
TAACTAACTTGCCATCTTCAAACAGGAGGGCTGGAAGAAGCAGACCGCTAACACAGTACATAAAAAAGGA
GACATGAACGATGAACATCAAAAAGTTTGCAAAACAAGCAACAGTATTAACCTTTACTACCGCACTGCTG
GCAGGAGGCGCAACTCAAGCGTTTGCGAAAGAAACGAACCAAAAGCCATATAAGGAAACATACGGCATTT
CCCATATTACACGCCATGATATGCTGCAAATCCCTGAACAGCAAAAAAATGAAAAATATAAAGTTCCTGA
GTTCGATTCGTCCACAATTAAAAATATCTCTTCTGCAAAAGGCCTGGACGTTTGGGACAGCTGGCCATTA
CAAAACACTGACGGCACTGTCGCAAACTATCACGGCTACCACATCGTCTTTGCATTAGCCGGAGATCCTA
AAAATGCGGATGACACATCGATTTACATGTTCTATCAAAAAGTCGGCGAAACTTCTATTGACAGCTGGAA
AAACGCTGGCCGCGTCTTTAAAGACAGCGACAAATTCGATGCAAATGATTCTATCCTAAAAGACCAAACA
CAAGAATGGTCAGGTTCAGCCACATTTACATCTGACGGAAAAATCCGTTTATTCTACACTGATTTCTCCG
GTAAACATTACGGCAAACAAACACTGACAACTGCACAAGTTAACGTATCAGCATCAGACAGCTCTTTGAA
CATCAACGGTGTAGAGGATTATAAATCAATCTTTGACGGTGACGGAAAAACGTATCAAAATGTACAGCAG
TTCATCGATGAAGGCAACTACAGCTCAGGCGACAACCATACGCTGAGAGATCCTCACTACGTAGAAGATA
AAGGCCACAAATACTTAGTATTTGAAGCAAACACTGGAACTGAAGATGGCTACCAAGGCGAAGAATCTTT
ATTTAACAAAGCATACTATGGCAAAAGCACATCATTCTTCCGTCAAGAAAGTCAAAAACTTCTGCAAAGC
GATAAAAAACGCACGGCTGAGTTAGCAAACGGCGCTCTCGGTATGATTGAGCTAAACGATGATTACACAC
TGAAAAAAGTGATGAAACCGCTGATTGCATCTAACACAGTAACAGATGAAATTGAACGCGCGAACGTCTT
TAAAATGAACGGCAAATGGTACCTGTTCACTGACTCCCGCGGATCAAAAATGACGATTGACGGCATTACG
TCTAACGATATTTACATGCTTGGTTATGTTTCTAATTCTTTAACTGGCCCATACAAGCCGCTGAACAAAA
CTGGCCTTGTGTTAAAAATGGATCTTGATCCTAACGATGTAACCTTTACTTACTCACACTTCGCTGTACC
TCAAGCGAAAGGAAACAATGTCGTGATTACAAGCTATATGACAAACAGAGGATTCTACGCAGACAAACAA
TCAACGTTTGCGCCTAGCTTCCTGCTGAACATCAAAGGCAAGAAAACATCTGTTGTCAAAGACAGCATCC
TTGAACAAGGACAATTAACAGTTAACAAATAAAAACGCAAAAGAAAATGCCGATATCCTATTGGCATTGA
CGTCAGGTGGCACACCTGCAGCGCACCATCATCACCACCATTGAGGATCCGAATTCGAGCTCCGTCGACA
AGCTTGCGGCCGCACTCGAGCACCACCACCACCACCACTGAGATCCGGCTGCTAACAAAGCCCGAAAGGA
AGCTGAGTTGGCTGCTGCCACCGCTGAGCAATAACTAGCATAACCCCTTGGGGCCTCTAAACGGGTCTTG
AGGGGTTTTTTGCTGAAAGGAGGAACTATATCCGGATTGGCGAATGGG
[124 nt withheld, positions 2499-2622]
C
[91 nt withheld, positions 2624-2714]
A
[49 nt withheld, positions 2716-2764]
CCTTTGACGTTGGAGTCCACGTTCTTT
[37 nt withheld, positions 2792-2828]
ACCCTATCTCGGTCTATTCTTTTGATTTATAAGGGATTTTGCCGATTTCGGCCTATTGGTTAAAAAATGA
GCTGATTTAACAAAAATTTAACGCGAATTTTAACAAAATATTAACGTTTACAATTTCAGGTGGCACTTTT
CGGGGAAATGTGCGCGGAACCCCTATTTGTTTATTTTTCTAAATACATTCAAATATGTATCCGCTCATGA
ATTAATTCTTAGAAAAACTCATCGAGCATCAAATGAAACTGCAATTTATTCATATCAGGATTATCAATAC
CATATTTTTGAAAAAGCCGTTTCTGTAATGAAGGAGAAAACTCACCGAGGCAGTTCCATAGGATGGCAAG
ATCCTGGTATCGGTCTGCGATTCCGACTCGTCCAACATCAATACAACCTATTAATTTCCCCTCGTCAAAA
ATAAGGTTATCAAGTGAGAAATCACCATGAGTGACGACTGAATCCGGTGAGAATGGCAAAAGTTTATGCA
TTTCTTTCCAGACTTGTTCAACAGGCCAGCCATTACGCTCGTCATCAAAATCACTCGCATCAACCAAACC
GTTATTCATTCGTGATTGCGCCTGAGCGAGACGAAATACGCGATCGCTGTTAAAAGGACAATTACAAACA
GGAATCGAATGCAACCGGCGCAGGAACACTGCCAGCGCATCAACAATATTTTCACCTGAATCAGGATATT
CTTCTAATACCTGGAATGCTGTTTTCCCGGGGATCGCAGTGGTGAGTAACCATGCATCATCAGGAGTACG
GATAAAATGCTTGATGGTCGGAAGAGGCATAAATTCCGTCAGCCAGTTTAGTCTGACCATCTCATCTGTA
ACATCATTGGCAACGCTACCTTTGCCATGTTTCAGAAACAACTCTGGCGCATCGGGCTTCCCATACAATC
GATAGATTGTCGCACCTGATTGCCCGACATTATCGCGAGCCCATTTATACCCATATAAATCAGCATCCAT
GTTGGAATTTAATCGCGGCCTAGAGCAAGACGTTTCCCGTTGAATATGGCTCATAACACCCCTTGTATTA
CTGTTTATGTAAGCAGACAGTTTTATTGTTCATGACCAAAATCCCTTAACGTGAGTTTTCGTTCCACTGA
GCGTCAGACCCCGTAGAAAAGATCAAAGGATCTTCTTGAGATCCTTTTTTTCTGCGCGTAATCTGCTGCT
TGCAAACAAAAAAACCACCGCTACCAGCGGTGGTTTGTTTGCCGGATCAAGAGCTACCAACTCTTTTTCC
GAAGGTAACTGGCTTCAGCAGAGCGCAGATACCAAATACTGTCCTTCTAGTGTAGCCGTAGTTAGGCCAC
CACTTCAAGAACTCTGTAGCACCGCCTACATACCTCGCTCTGCTAATCCTGTTACCAGTGGCTGCTGCCA
GTGGCGATAAGTCGTGTCTTACCGGGTTGGACTCAAGACGATAGTTACCGGATAAGGCGCAGCGGTCGGG
CTGAACGGGGGGTTCGTGCACACAGCCCAGCTTGGAGCGAACGACCTACACCGAACTGAGATACCTACAG
CGTGAGCTATGAGAAAGCGCCACGCTTCCCGAAGGGAGAAAGGCGGACAGGTATCCGGTAAGCGGCAGGG
TCGGAACAGGAGAGCGCACGAGGGAGCTTCCAGGGGGAAACGCCTGGTATCTTTATAGTCCTGTCGGGTT
TCGCCACCTCTGACTTGAGCGTCGATTTTTGTGATGCTCGTCAGGGGGGCGGAGCCTATGGAAAAACGCC
AGCAACGCGGCCTTTTTACGGTTCCTGGCCTTTTGCTGGCCTTTTGCTCACATGTTCTTTCCTGCGTTAT
CCCCTGATTCTGTGGATAACCGTATTACCGCCTTTGAGTGAGCTGATACCGCTCGCCGCAGCCGAACGAC
CGAGCGCAGCGAGTCAGTGAGCGAGGAAGCGGAAGAGCGCCTGATGCGGTATTTTCTCCTTACGCATCTG
TGCGGTATTTCACACCGCATATATGGTGCACTCTCAGTACAATCTGCTCTGATGCCGCATAGTTAAGCCA
GTATACACTCCGCTATCGCTACGTGACTGGGTCATGGCTGCGCCCCGACACCCGCCAACACCCGCTGACG
CGCCCTGACGGGCTTGTCTGCTCCCGGCATCCGCTTACAGACAAGCTGTGACCGTCTCCGGGAGCTGCAT
GTGTCAGAGGTTTTCACCGTCATCACCGAAACGCGCGAGGCAGCTGCGGTAAAGCTCATCAGCGTGGTCG
TGAAGCGATTCACAGATGTCTGCCTGTTCATCCGCGTCCAGCTCGTTGAGTTTCTCCAGAAGCGTTAATG
TCTGGCTTCTGATAAAGCGGGCCATGTTAAGGGCGGTTTTTTCCTGTTTGGTCACTGATGCCTCCGTGTA
AGGGGGATTTCTGTTCATGGGGGTAATGATACCGATGAAACGAGAGAGGATGCTCACGATACGGGTTACT
GATGATGAACATGCCCGGTTACTGGAACGTTGTGAGGGTAAACAACTGGCGGTATGGATGCGGCGGGACC
AGAGAAAAATCACTCAGGGTCAATGCCAGCGCTTCGTTAATACAGATGTAGGTGTTCCACAGGGTAGCCA
GCAGCATCCTGCGATGCAGATCCGGAACATAATGGTGCAGGGCGCTGACTTCCGCGTTTCCAGACTTTAC
GAAACACGGAAACCGAAGACCATTCATGTTGTTGCTCAGGTCGCAGACGTTTTGCAGCAGCAGTCGCTTC
ACGTTCGCTCGCGTATCGGTGATTCATTCTGCTAACCAGTAAGGCAACCCCGCCAGCCTAGCCGGGTCCT
CAACGACAGGAGCACGATCATGCGCACCCGTGGGGCCGCCATGCCGGCGATAATGGCCTGCTTCTCGCCG
AAACGTTTGGTGGCGGGACCAGTGACGAAGGCTTGAGCGAGGGCGTGCAAGATTCCGAATACCGCAAGCG
ACAGGCCGATCATCGTCGCGCTCCAGCGAAAGCGGTCCTCGCCGAAAATGACCCAGAGCGCTGCCGGCAC
CTGTCCTACGAGTTGCATGATAAAGAAGACAGTCATAAGTGCGGCGACGATAGTCATGCCCCGCGCCCAC
CGGAAGGAGCTGACTGGGTTGAAGGCTCTCAAGGGCATCGGTCGAGATCCCGGTGCCTAATGAGTGAGCT
AACTTACATTAATTGCGTTGCGCTCACTGCCCGCTTTCCAGTCGGGAAACCTGTCGTGCCAGCTGCATTA
ATGAATCGGCCAACGCGCGGGGAGAGGCGGTTTGCGTATTGGGCGCCAGGGTGGTTTTTCTTTTCACCAG
TGAGACGGGCAACAGCTGATTGCCCTTCACCGCCTGGCCCTGAGAGAGTTGCAGCAAGCGGTCCACGCTG
GTTTGCCCCAGCAGGCGAAAATCCTGTTTGATGGTGGTTAACGGCGGGATATAACATGAGCTGTCTTCGG
TATCGTCGTATCCCACTACCGAGATATCCGCACCAACGCGCAGCCCGGACTCGGTAATGGCGCGCATTGC
GCCCAGCGCCATCTGATCGTTGGCAACCAGCATCGCAGTGGGAACGATGCCCTCATTCAGCATTTGCATG
GTTTGTTGAAAACCGGACATGGCACTCCAGTCGCCTTCCCGTTCCGCTATCGGCTGAATTTGATTGCGAG
TGAGATATTTATGCCAGCCAGCCAGACGCAGACGCGCCGAGACAGAACTTAATGGGCCCGCTAACAGCGC
GATTTGCTGGTGACCCAATGCGACCAGATGCTCCACGCCCAGTCGCGTACCGTCTTCATGGGAGAAAATA
ATACTGTTGATGGGTGTCTGGTCAGAGACATCAAGAAATAACGCCGGAACATTAGTGCAGGCAGCTTCCA
CAGCAATGGCATCCTGGTCATCCAGCGGATAGTTAATGATCAGCCCACTGACGCGTTGCGCGAGAAGATT
GTGCACCGCCGCTTTACAGGCTTCGACGCCGCTTCGTTCTACCATCGACACCACCACGCTGGCACCCAGT
TGATCGGCGCGAGATTTAATCGCCGCGACAATTTGCGACGGCGCGTGCAGGGCCAGACTGGAGGTGGCAA
CGCCAATCAGCAACGACTGTTTGCCCGCCAGTTGTTGTGCCACGCGGTTGGGAATGTAATTCAGCTCCGC
CATCGCCGCTTCCACTTTTTCCCGCGTTTTCGCAGAAACGTGGCTGGCCTGGTTCACCACGCGGGAAACG
GTCTGATAAGAGACACCGGCATACTCTGCGACATCGTATAACGTTACTGGTTTCACATTCACCACCCTGA
ATTGACTCTCTTCCGGGCGCTATCATGCCATACCGCGAAAGGTTTTGCGCCATTCGATGGTGTCCGGGAT
CTCGACGCTCTCCCTTATGCGACTCCTGCATTAGGAAGCAGCCCAGTAGT
Features (pLannotate 1.2.2; 20 found; start..end, strand, type, name):
    253..271     +  promoter       T7 promoter: promoter for bacteriophage T7 RNA polymerase
    272..296     +  protein_bind   lac operator: The lac repressor binds to the lac operator to inhibit transcription in E. coli. This inhibition can be relieved by adding lactose or isopropyl-β-D-thiogalactopyranoside (IPTG). lac repressor encoded by lacI
    311..333     +  RBS            RBS: efficient ribosome binding site from bacteriophage T7 gene 10 (Olins and Rangwala, 1989)
    348..780     +  promoter       sacB promoter: sacR; sacB promoter and control region
    781..2202    +  CDS            SacB: secreted levansucrase that renders bacterial growth sensitive to sucrose; Bacillus subtilis sacB; negative selection marker
   2331..2348    +  CDS            9xHis (fragment): 9xHis affinity tag
   2358..2407    +  CDS            SET1 (fragment): solubility-enhancement tag derived from T7 phage gene 10B
   2415..2462    +  terminator     T7 terminator: transcription terminator for bacteriophage T7 RNA polymerase
   2499..2954    +  rep_origin     f1 ori (sequence partly withheld): f1 bacteriophage origin of replication; arrow indicates direction of (+) strand synthesis
   2981..3038    +  promoter       AmpR promoter (fragment): bla
   3047..3862    -  CDS            KanR: aminoglycoside phosphotransferase; aph(3')-Ia; confers resistance to kanamycin in bacteria or G418 (Geneticin®) in eukaryotes
   3984..4572    +  rep_origin     ori: high-copy-number ColE1/pMB1/pBR322/pUC origin of replication
   4758..4900    -  misc_feature   bom: basis of mobility region from pBR322
   5002..5193    -  CDS            rop: Rop protein, which maintains plasmids at low copy number; rop
   5210..5590    +  CDS            YPB1_ECOLX: Protein predicted: Swiss-Prot protein existence level 4. From Escherichia coli.
   5662..5953    -  CDS            TcR (fragment): tetracycline efflux protein; tet; confers resistance to tetracycline
   5968..5989    -  protein_bind   CAP binding site: CAP binding activates transcription in the presence of cAMP. E. coli catabolite activator protein
   6002..7084    -  CDS            lacI: lac repressor; lacI; The lac repressor binds to the lac operator to inhibit transcription in E. coli. This inhibition can be relieved by adding lactose or isopropyl-β-D-thiogalactopyranoside (IPTG).
   7085..7162    -  promoter       lacI promoter: lacI
   7170..231     -  CDS            TcR (fragment) (across the origin): tetracycline efflux protein; tet; confers resistance to tetracycline
