[The description below was written by a language model from this plasmid's Addgene catalogue record and pLannotate feature annotations shown in this document.]
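Description:
pNIC-CH is a 7,218 bp empty backbone of the pET family, produced by SGC Oxford for recombinant protein expression in E. coli. It replicates from a ColE1/pBR322-type origin. Because the plasmid retains the rop gene and the bom region, it is maintained at low copy number, as the catalogue entry records. Selection is by kanamycin through an aph(3')-Ia resistance gene. An f1 phage origin is also present. Short tetracycline-resistance fragments, a CAP site and a predicted E. coli ORF appear to be non-functional remnants of the pBR322 lineage.

The expression cassette consists of a T7 promoter followed directly by a lac operator, a strong T7 gene 10 ribosome binding site and a T7 terminator. A plasmid-borne lacI gene supplies repressor. Transcription therefore depends on a host that provides T7 RNA polymerase and is induced with IPTG.

Between the RBS and the tag sits a "stuffer" fragment carrying Bacillus subtilis sacB with its own promoter and control region. It is flanked by sites for ligation-independent cloning (LIC). PCR products bearing vector-matching extensions are treated with T4 DNA polymerase and annealed to the processed vector, where they replace the stuffer. Since SacB levansucrase makes cells sensitive to sucrose, plating on sucrose selects against uncut or parental vector.

A correctly inserted open reading frame supplies its own start codon and reads through into a C-terminal His6 tag on the backbone, which the annotation software labelled as a 9xHis fragment. The tag allows immobilised metal affinity purification. The short "SET1" hit just before the terminator is probably an annotation of T7-derived pET sequence rather than a functional fusion tag. The vector is suited to parallel, high-throughput cloning of expression constructs.
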