Addgene plasmid #26117: pNIC-CH
Purpose: (Empty Backbone) SGC Empty backbone for bacterial expression
Depositing lab: Opher Gileadi. Depositing organization: University of Oxford.
Backbone
  Vector backbone: pNIC-CH
  Backbone manufacturer: SGC Oxford
  Backbone size (bp): 7218
  Vector type: Bacterial Expression
  Promoter: T7-lacO
  Tag / fusion protein: His (C terminal on backbone)
Growth in bacteria
  Bacterial resistance: Kanamycin, 50 μg/mL
  Growth temperature: 37°C
  Growth strain: DH5alpha
  Copy number: Low Copy
Gene/Insert
  Sequencing primers: 5′ T7; 3′ T7-term
Terms and licenses: Academic/Nonprofit Terms; Industry Terms: Not Available to Industry
Depositor comments: pET expression vector with C-terminal His6 tag. Includes sites for LIC cloning, and a “stuffer” fragment that includes the SacB gene, allowing negative selection on 5% sucrose. GenBank accession number: EF199843 Primers for LIC cloning: Add the following 5’ extensions to the PCR primers: Upstream: TTAAGAAGGAGATATACTATG (ATG-initiation codon) Downstream: AATGGTGGTGATGATGGTGCGC The purified PCR fragments are treated with T4 DNA polymerase and dGTP, then annealed to the treated vector. See supplemental document for more information.
How to cite: pNIC-CH was a gift from Opher Gileadi (Addgene plasmid # 26117 ; http://n2t.net/addgene:26117 ; RRID:Addgene_26117)
