>Addgene plasmid #26117 | pNIC-CH | addgene partial sequence | sequence record 32173 | 26117 with T7-term
TCGGGCTTTGTTAGCAGCCGGANCTCAGTGGTGGTGGTGGTGGTGCTCGAGTGCGGCCGCAAGCTTGTCG
ACGGAGCTCGAATTCGGATCCTCAATGGTGGTGATGATGGTGCGCTGCAGGTGTGCCACCTGACGTCAAT
GCCAATAGGATATCGGCATTTTCTTTTGCGTTTTTATTTGTTAACTGTTAATTGTCCTTGTTCAAGGATG
CTGTCTTTGACAACAGATGTTTTCTTGCCTTTGATGTTCAGCAGGAAGCTAGGCGCAAACGTTGATTGTT
TGTCTGCGTAGAATCCTCTGTTTGTCATATAGCTTGTAATCACGACATTGTTTCCTTTCGCTTGAGGTAC
AGCGAAGTGTGAGTAAGTAAAGGTTACATCGTTAGGATCAAGATCCATTTTTAACACAAGGCCAGTTTTG
TTCAGCGGCTTGTATGGGCCAGTTAAAGAATTAGAAACATAACCAAGCATGTAAATATCGTTAGACGTAA
TGCCGTCAATCGTCATTTTTGATCCGCGGGAGTCAGTGAACAGGTACCATTTGCCGTTCATTTTAAAGAC
GTTCGCGCGTTCAATTTCATCTGTTACTGTGTTAGATGCAATCAGCGGTTTCATCACTTTTTTCAGTGTG
TAATCATCGTTTAGCTCAATCATACCGAGAGCGCCGTTTGCTAACTCAGCCGTGCGTTTTTTATCGCTTT
GCAGAAGTTTTTGACTTTCTTGACGGAAGAATGATGTGCTTTTGCCATAGTATGCTTTGTTAAATAAAGA
TTCTTCGCCTTGGTAGCCATCTTCAGTTCCAGTGTTTGCTTCAAATACTAAGTATTTGTGGCCTTTATCT
TCTACGTAGTGAGGATCTCTCAGCGTATGGTTGTCGCCTGAGCTGTAGTTGCCTTCATCGATGAACTGCT
GTACATT
